>Addgene plasmid #37686 | pUASp YFP Rab2 CA | addgene partial sequence | sequence record 55709 | EGFP-C 5'-CATGGTCCTGCTGGAGTTCGTG-3'
TGGACGAGCTGTACAAGTCCGGACTCAGATCTCGAGCTCAAGCTTCGAATTCTGCAGTCGACGGTACCGC
GGGCCCGGGATCATCAACAAGTTTGTACAAAAAAGCAGGCTTAATGTCCTACGCGTACTTGTTCAAATAC
ATCATTATCGGAGACACAGGCGTGGGCAAGTCCTGTCTGCTGCTCCAGTTCACGGACAAGCGATTCCAGC
CGGTGCACGACCTGACCATTGGCGTGGAGTTCGGAGCACGCATGATCACCATCGACGGCAAGCAGATCAA
GCTTCAAATCTGGGACACGGCTGGGCTGGAGGCTTTCAGATCTATCACACGCTCTTATTACCGCGGAGCT
GCTGGCGCCTTGCTGGTGTACGACATCACGCGACGGGAGACCTTCAACCACCTGACCACCTGGCTGGAGG
ATGCGCGTCAGCACTCGAACTCGAACATGGTCATTATGCTGATAGGCAACAAGAGCGATTTGGATTCGCG
GCGTGAGGTGAAGAAAGAGGAGGGCGAGGCCTTCGCCCGCGAGCACGGACTGGTCTTCATGGAGACTTCT
GCGCGCACAGCTGCCAACGTAGAGGAGGCATTCATAAATACGGCCAAAGAGATTTACGAGAAGATCCAGG
AAGGTGTCTTCGACATCAACAATGAGGCAAACGGCATTAAGATCGGCCAACAGCACTCCCCCACAAACCC
GTCGCTCCCAGGAGCCGGAGGAGCAGCTGGAGCAGCAAACAGTGGCTGCTGCTAGAACCCAGCTTTCTTG
TACAAAGTGGTTGATGATCCTCTAGAGTCGACCTCGAACG
