[The description below was written by a language model from this plasmid's Addgene catalogue record.]
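Description:
pUASp YFP Rab2 CA is a Drosophila expression plasmid built on the pUASp backbone (about 9.9 kb without the insert) and designed for GAL4-controlled expression of a fluorescently tagged, constitutively active form of the small GTPase Rab2. It is propagated in E. coli under ampicillin selection; the copy number is not recorded, and no feature table is provided, so the origin of replication and any fly transformation marker or transposon elements carried by the backbone are not stated.

The insert is the D. melanogaster Rab2 coding sequence (CG3269) carrying a Q65L substitution, annotated as constitutively active. Mutations of this type in Rab proteins generally impair GTP hydrolysis and hold the protein in its GTP-bound, active state. The gene was introduced by Gateway recombination downstream of a YFP that is part of the backbone, giving an N-terminal YFP-Rab2 fusion. Placing the tag at the N terminus leaves the C-terminal end of the Rab free, the region where Rabs are normally prenylated for membrane attachment. The promoter is listed as GAL4, meaning expression depends on upstream activating sequences bound by the yeast GAL4 transcription factor. In the binary GAL4/UAS system, the transgene stays silent until it is combined with a driver line supplying GAL4 in a chosen tissue or stage, and pUASp-type vectors are generally used because they allow expression in the female germline as well as in somatic tissues.

The construct belongs to a systematic collection of Drosophila Rab reagents. It is suited to visualising Rab2 subcellular localisation in living or fixed tissue and to testing the consequences of locked-active Rab2 on membrane trafficking in a tissue-specific manner.
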