Addgene plasmid #37686: pUASp YFP Rab2 CA
Depositing lab: Matthew Scott. Depositing organization: Stanford University. Publication: Thirty-one flavors of Drosophila rab proteins. Zhang J, Schulze KL, Hiesinger PR, Suyama K, Wang S, Fish M, Acar M, Hoskins RA, Bellen HJ, Scott MP. Genetics. 2007 Jun;176(2):1307-22. Epub 2007 Apr 3. 10.1534/genetics.106.066761 PubMed 17409086.
Backbone
  Vector backbone: pUASp
  Backbone size w/o insert (bp): 9939
  Vector type: Insect Expression ; Drosophila
Growth in bacteria
  Bacterial resistance: Ampicillin, 100 μg/mL
  Growth temperature: 37°C
  Growth strain: Top10
  Copy number: Unknown
Gene/Insert
  Gene/Insert name: Rab2
  Species: D. melanogaster (fly)
  Mutation: Q65L (constitutive active)
  Entrez Gene: Rab2 (a.k.a. Dmel_CG3269, CG3269, DRAB2, DRab2, DmRab2, Dmel\CG3269, Drab2, O18333, rab2)
  Promoter: GAL4
  Tag / fusion protein: YFP (N terminal on backbone)
  Cloning method: Gateway Cloning
  Sequencing primers: 5′ EGFP-C; 3′ pUASp-3 (5'-AGGTTTAACCAGGGGATGCT-3')
Terms and licenses: Academic/Nonprofit Terms; Industry Terms: Not Available to Industry
How to cite: pUASp YFP Rab2 CA was a gift from Matthew Scott (Addgene plasmid # 37686 ; http://n2t.net/addgene:37686 ; RRID:Addgene_37686)
